>Addgene plasmid #209041 | pLenti-nSpCas9-BEACON2 | addgene full sequence | sequence record 419488 | Addgene NGS Result
GAGTTAGGCAGGGATATTCACCATTATCGTTTCAGACCCACCTCCCAACCCCGAGGGGACCCAGAGAGGG
CCTATTTCCCATGATTCCTTCATATTTGCATATACGATACAAGGCTGTTAGAGAGATAATTAGAATTAAT
TTGACTGTAAACACAAAGATATTAGTACAAAATACGTGACGTAGAAAGTAATAATTTCTTGGGTAGTTTG
CAGTTTTAAAATTATGTTTTAAAATGGACTATCATAAATTCTAGATCTTGAGACAAATGGCAGTATTCAT
CCACAATTTTAAAAGAAAAGGGGGGATTGGGGGGTACAGTGCAGGGGAAAGAATAGTAGACATAATAGCA
ACAGACATACAAACTAAAGAATTACAAAAACAAATTACAAAAATTCAAAATTTTCGGGTTTATTACAGGG
ACAGCAGAGATCCACTTTGGCGCCGGCTCGAGCGCGAATCGATATGTCGAGTTTACTCCCTATCAGTGAT
AGAGAACGTATGTCGAGTTTACTCCCTATCAGTGATAGAGAACGATGTCGAGTTTACTCCCTATCAGTGA
TAGAGAACGTATGTCGAGTTTACTCCCTATCAGTGATAGAGAACGTATGTCGAGTTTACTCCCTATCAGT
GATAGAGAACGTATGTCGAGTTTATCCCTATCAGTGATAGAGAACGTATGTCGAGTTTACTCCCTATCAG
TGATAGAGAACGTATGTCGAGGTAGGCGTGTACGGTGGGAGGCCTATATAAGCAGAGCTCGTTTAGTGAA
CCGTCAGATCGCCTGGAGAATTGGCTAGCACCATGGATTACAAAGACGATGACGATAAGTACCCATACGA
TGTGCCAGATTACGCCAGCGCTGAGGCATCTCCAGCAAGCGGACCAAGGCACCTGATGGACCCCCACATC
TTCACCTCTAACTTTAACAATGGCATCGGCAGGCACAAGACATACCTGTGCTATGAGGTGGAGCGCCTGG
ACAATGGCACCAGCGTGAAGATGGATCAGCACAGAGGCTTCCTGCACAACCAGGCCAAGAATCTGCTGTG
CGGCTTCTACGGCCGGCACGCAGAGCTGAGATTTCTGGACCTGGTGCCTAGCCTGCAGCTGGATCCAGCC
CAGATCTATAGGGTGACCTGGTTCATCAGCTACTCCCCATGCTTTTCCGCGGGATGTGCAGGAGAGGTGC
GCGCCTTCCTGCAGGAGAACACACACGTGCGGCTGAGAATCTTTGCCGCCCGGATCTTCGACTATGATCC
TCTGTACAAGGAGGCCCTGCAGATGCTGAGAGACGCAGGAGCCCAGGTGTCCATCATGACCTATGATGAG
TTCAAGCACTGCTGGGACACATTTGTGGATCACCAGGGCTGTCCCTTTCAGCCTTGGGACGGACTGGATG
AGCACTCCCAGGCCCTGTCTGGCAGGCTGAGGGCCATCCTGCAGAACCAGGGCAATAGCGGAGGATCTAG
CGGAGGATCAAGCGGAAGCGAGACTCCTGGAACCAGCGAAAGCGCAACCCCAGAAAGCAGCGGAGGAAGT
AGCGGAGGAAGCATGGCAATGCAGATGCAGCTTGAAGCAAATGCAGATACTTCAGTGGAAGAAGAAAGCT
TTGGCCCACAACCCATTTCACGGTTAGAGCAGTGTGGCATAAATGCCAACGATGTGAAGAAATTGGAAGA
AGCTGGATTCCATACTGTGGAGGCTGTTGCCTATGCGCCAAAGAAGGAGCTAATAAATATTAAGGGAATT
AGTGAAGCCAAAGCTGATAAAATTCTGGCTGAGGCAGCTAAATTAGTTCCAATGGGTTTCACCACTGCAA
CTGAATTCCACCAAAGGCGGTCAGAGATCATACAGATTACTACTGGCTCCAAAGAGCTTGACAAACTACT
TCAATCTGGCGGATCTAGCGGTGGATCTAGCGGCTCTGAGACCCCTGGAACATCCGAATCCGCCACTCCA
GAGAGCAGCGGAGGCTCTTCTGGAGGATCAAGCGCTGACAAGAAGTACAGCATCGGCCTGGCCATCGGCA
CCAACTCTGTGGGCTGGGCCGTGATCACCGACGAGTACAAGGTGCCCAGCAAGAAATTCAAGGTGCTGGG
CAACACCGACCGGCACAGCATCAAGAAGAACCTGATCGGAGCCCTGCTGTTCGACAGCGGCGAAACAGCC
GAGGCCACCCGGCTGAAGAGAACCGCCAGAAGAAGATACACCAGACGGAAGAACCGGATCTGCTATCTGC
AAGAGATCTTCAGCAACGAGATGGCCAAGGTGGACGACAGCTTCTTCCACAGACTGGAAGAGTCCTTCCT
GGTGGAAGAGGATAAGAAGCACGAGCGGCACCCCATCTTCGGCAACATCGTGGACGAGGTGGCCTACCAC
GAGAAGTACCCCACCATCTACCACCTGAGAAAGAAACTGGTGGACAGCACCGACAAGGCCGACCTGCGGC
TGATCTATCTGGCCCTGGCCCACATGATCAAGTTCCGGGGCCACTTCCTGATCGAGGGCGACCTGAACCC
CGACAACAGCGACGTGGACAAGCTGTTCATCCAGCTGGTGCAGACCTACAACCAGCTGTTCGAGGAAAAC
CCCATCAACGCCAGCGGCGTGGACGCCAAGGCCATCCTGTCTGCCAGACTGAGCAAGAGCAGACGGCTGG
AAAATCTGATCGCCCAGCTGCCCGGCGAGAAGAAGAATGGCCTGTTCGGAAACCTGATTGCCCTGAGCCT
GGGCCTGACCCCCAACTTCAAGAGCAACTTCGACCTGGCCGAGGATGCCAAACTGCAGCTGAGCAAGGAC
ACCTACGACGACGACCTGGACAACCTGCTGGCCCAGATCGGCGACCAGTACGCCGACCTGTTTCTGGCCG
CCAAGAACCTGTCCGACGCCATCCTGCTGAGCGACATCCTGAGAGTGAACACCGAGATCACCAAGGCCCC
CCTGAGCGCCTCTATGATCAAGAGATACGACGAGCACCACCAGGACCTGACCCTGCTGAAAGCTCTCGTG
CGGCAGCAGCTGCCTGAGAAGTACAAAGAGATTTTCTTCGACCAGAGCAAGAACGGCTACGCCGGCTACA
TTGACGGCGGAGCCAGCCAGGAAGAGTTCTACAAGTTCATCAAGCCCATCCTGGAAAAGATGGACGGCAC
CGAGGAACTGCTCGTGAAGCTGAACAGAGAGGACCTGCTGCGGAAGCAGCGGACCTTCGACAACGGCAGC
ATCCCCCACCAGATCCACCTGGGAGAGCTGCACGCCATTCTGCGGCGGCAGGAAGATTTTTACCCATTCC
TGAAGGACAACCGGGAAAAGATCGAGAAGATCCTGACCTTCCGCATCCCCTACTACGTGGGCCCTCTGGC
CAGGGGAAACAGCAGATTCGCCTGGATGACCAGAAAGAGCGAGGAAACCATCACCCCCTGGAACTTCGAG
GAAGTGGTGGACAAGGGCGCTTCCGCCCAGAGCTTCATCGAGCGGATGACCAACTTCGATAAGAACCTGC
CCAACGAGAAGGTGCTGCCCAAGCACAGCCTGCTGTACGAGTACTTCACCGTGTATAACGAGCTGACCAA
AGTGAAATACGTGACCGAGGGAATGAGAAAGCCCGCCTTCCTGAGCGGCGAGCAGAAAAAGGCCATCGTG
GACCTGCTGTTCAAGACCAACCGGAAAGTGACCGTGAAGCAGCTGAAAGAGGACTACTTCAAGAAAATCG
AGTGCTTCGACTCCGTGGAAATCTCCGGCGTGGAAGATCGGTTCAACGCCTCCCTGGGCACATACCACGA
TCTGCTGAAAATTATCAAGGACAAGGACTTCCTGGACAATGAGGAAAACGAGGACATTCTGGAAGATATC
GTGCTGACCCTGACACTGTTTGAGGACAGAGAGATGATCGAGGAACGGCTGAAAACCTATGCCCACCTGT
TCGACGACAAAGTGATGAAGCAGCTGAAGCGGCGGAGATACACCGGCTGGGGCAGGCTGAGCCGGAAGCT
GATCAACGGCATCCGGGACAAGCAGTCCGGCAAGACAATCCTGGATTTCCTGAAGTCCGACGGCTTCGCC
AACAGAAACTTCATGCAGCTGATCCACGACGACAGCCTGACCTTTAAAGAGGACATCCAGAAAGCCCAGG
TGTCCGGCCAGGGCGATAGCCTGCACGAGCACATTGCCAATCTGGCCGGCAGCCCCGCCATTAAGAAGGG
CATCCTGCAGACAGTGAAGGTGGTGGACGAGCTCGTGAAAGTGATGGGCCGGCACAAGCCCGAGAACATC
GTGATCGAAATGGCCAGAGAGAACCAGACCACCCAGAAGGGACAGAAGAACAGCCGCGAGAGAATGAAGC
GGATCGAAGAGGGCATCAAAGAGCTGGGCAGCCAGATCCTGAAAGAACACCCCGTGGAAAACACCCAGCT
GCAGAACGAGAAGCTGTACCTGTACTACCTGCAGAATGGGCGGGATATGTACGTGGACCAGGAACTGGAC
ATCAACCGGCTGTCCGACTACGATGTGGACCATATCGTGCCTCAGAGCTTTCTGAAGGACGACTCCATCG
ACAACAAGGTGCTGACCAGAAGCGACAAGAACCGGGGCAAGAGCGACAACGTGCCCTCCGAAGAGGTCGT
GAAGAAGATGAAGAACTACTGGCGGCAGCTGCTGAACGCCAAGCTGATTACCCAGAGAAAGTTCGACAAT
CTGACCAAGGCCGAGAGAGGCGGCCTGAGCGAACTGGATAAGGCCGGCTTCATCAAGAGACAGCTGGTGG
AAACCCGGCAGATCACAAAGCACGTGGCACAGATCCTGGACTCCCGGATGAACACTAAGTACGACGAGAA
TGACAAGCTGATCCGGGAAGTGAAAGTGATCACCCTGAAGTCCAAGCTGGTGTCCGATTTCCGGAAGGAT
TTCCAGTTTTACAAAGTGCGCGAGATCAACAACTACCACCACGCCCACGACGCCTACCTGAACGCCGTCG
TGGGAACCGCCCTGATCAAAAAGTACCCTAAGCTGGAAAGCGAGTTCGTGTACGGCGACTACAAGGTGTA
CGACGTGCGGAAGATGATCGCCAAGAGCGAGCAGGAAATCGGCAAGGCTACCGCCAAGTACTTCTTCTAC
AGCAACATCATGAACTTTTTCAAGACCGAGATTACCCTGGCCAACGGCGAGATCCGGAAGCGGCCTCTGA
TCGAGACAAACGGCGAAACCGGGGAGATCGTGTGGGATAAGGGCCGGGATTTTGCCACCGTGCGGAAAGT
GCTGAGCATGCCCCAAGTGAATATCGTGAAAAAGACCGAGGTGCAGACAGGCGGCTTCAGCAAAGAGTCT
ATCCTGCCCAAGAGGAACAGCGATAAGCTGATCGCCAGAAAGAAGGACTGGGACCCTAAGAAGTACGGCG
GCTTCGACAGCCCCACCGTGGCCTATTCTGTGCTGGTGGTGGCCAAAGTGGAAAAGGGCAAGTCCAAGAA
ACTGAAGAGTGTGAAAGAGCTGCTGGGGATCACCATCATGGAAAGAAGCAGCTTCGAGAAGAATCCCATC
GACTTTCTGGAAGCCAAGGGCTACAAAGAAGTGAAAAAGGACCTGATCATCAAGCTGCCTAAGTACTCCC
TGTTCGAGCTGGAAAACGGCCGGAAGAGAATGCTGGCCTCTGCCGGCGAACTGCAGAAGGGAAACGAACT
GGCCCTGCCCTCCAAATATGTGAACTTCCTGTACCTGGCCAGCCACTATGAGAAGCTGAAGGGCTCCCCC
GAGGATAATGAGCAGAAACAGCTGTTTGTGGAACAGCACAAGCACTACCTGGACGAGATCATCGAGCAGA
TCAGCGAGTTCTCCAAGAGAGTGATCCTGGCCGACGCTAATCTGGACAAAGTGCTGTCCGCCTACAACAA
GCACCGGGATAAGCCCATCAGAGAGCAGGCCGAGAATATCATCCACCTGTTTACCCTGACCAATCTGGGA
GCCCCTGCCGCCTTCAAGTACTTTGACACCACCATCGACCGGAAGAGGTACACCAGCACCAAAGAGGTGC
TGGACGCCACCCTGATCCACCAGAGCATCACCGGCCTGTACGAGACACGGATCGACCTGTCTCAGCTGGG
AGGTGACAGTGGCGGAAGTGGACTAGTAGGAAGTGGCGGGAGCACTAATCTGAGCGACATCATTGAGAAG
GAGACTGGGAAACAGCTGGTCATTCAGGAGTCCATCCTGATGCTGCCTGAGGAGGTGGAGGAAGTGATCG
GCAACAAGCCAGAGTCTGACATCCTGGTGCACACCGCCTACGACGAGTCCACAGATGAGAATGTGATGCT
GCTGACCTCTGACGCCCCCGAGTATAAGCCTTGGGCCCTGGTCATCCAGGATTCTAACGGCGAGAATAAG
ATCAAGATGCTGAGCGGAGGATCCGGAGGATCTGGAGGCAGCACCAACCTGTCTGACATCATCGAGAAGG
AGACAGGCAAGCAGCTGGTCATCCAGGAGAGCATCCTGATGCTGCCCGAAGAAGTCGAAGAAGTGATCGG
AAACAAGCCTGAGAGCGATATCCTGGTCCATACCGCCTACGACGAGAGTACCGACGAAAATGTGATGCTG
CTGACATCCGACGCCCCAGAGTATAAGCCCTGGGCTCTGGTCATCCAGGATTCCAACGGAGAGAACAAAA
TCAAAATGCTGTCTGGCGGCTCAGAATTCGGATCCCCTGCTGCTAAACGTGTTAAGCTTGATGGGGGTAG
CCCGGCAGCCAAGAGAGTCAAACTCGACGGCGGCTCCCCAGCGGCAAAAAGGGTGAAACTAGACGGGGGT
AGCCCCGCCGCGAAGCGTGTAAAGCTGGATGGAGGATCGCCTGCGGCTAAGCGAGTCAAATTAGACGGTG
GGTCACCGGCTGCAAAGCGCGTCAAATTGGATTGAGCTAGCGCCACCATGGGGCAGAGCGCACATCGCCC
ACAGTCCCCGAGAAGTTGGGGGGAGGGGTCGGCAATTGATCCGGTGCCTAGAGAAGGTGGCGCGGGGTAA
ACTGGGAAAGTGATGTCGTGTACTGGCTCCGCCTTTTTCCCGAGGGTGGGGGAGAACCGTATATAAGTGC
AGTAGTCGCCGTGAACGTTCTTTTTCGCAACGGGTTTGCCGCCAGAACACAGTTCGAACAATTCACCATG
GCCAAGCCTTTGTCTCAAGAAGAATCCACCCTCATTGAAAGAGCAACGGCTACAATCAACAGCATCCCCA
TCTCTGAAGACTACAGCGTCGCCAGCGCAGCTCTCTCTAGCGACGGCCGCATCTTCACTGGTGTCAATGT
ATATCATTTTACTGGGGGACCTTGTGCAGAACTCGTGGTGCTGGGCACTGCTGCTGCTGCGGCAGCTGGC
AACCTGACTTGTATCGTCGCGATCGGAAATGAGAACAGGGGCATCTTGAGCCCCTGCGGACGGTGCCGAC
AGGTGCTTCTCGATCTGCATCCTGGGATCAAAGCCATAGTGAAGGACAGTGATGGACAGCCGACGGCAGT
TGGGATTCGTGAATTGCTGCCCTCTGGTTATGTGTGGGAGGGCGGTACCGAAGGTAGAGGTTCTCTCCTC
ACTTGTGGTGATGTTGAAGAAAACCCTGGTCCAATGTCTAGACTGGACAAGAGCAAAGTCATAAACGGAG
CTCTGGAATTACTCAATGGTGTCGGTATCGAAGGCCTGACGACAAGGAAACTCGCTCAAAAGCTGGGAGT
TGAGCAGCCTACCCTGTACTGGCACGTGAAGAACAAGCGGGCCCTGCTCGATGCCCTGCCAATCGAGATG
CTGGACAGGCATCATACCCACTTCTGCCCCCTGGAAGGCGAGTCATGGCAAGACTTTCTGCGGAACAACG
CCAAGTCATACCGCTGTGCTCTCCTCTCACATCGCGACGGGGCTAAAGTGCATCTCGGCACCCGCCCAAC
AGAGAAACAGTACGAAACCCTGGAAAATCAGCTCGCGTTCCTGTGTCAGCAAGGCTTCTCCCTGGAGAAC
GCACTGTACGCTCTGTCCGCCGTGGGCCACTTTACACTGGGCTGCGTATTGGAGGAACAGGAGCATCAAG
TAGCAAAAGAGGAAAGAGAGACACCTACCACCGATTCTATGCCCCCACTTCTGAGACAAGCAATTGAGCT
GTTCGACCGGCAGGGAGCCGAACCTGCCTTCCTTTTCGGCCTGGAACTAATCATATGTGGCCTGGAGAAA
CAGCTAAAGTGCGAAAGCGGCGGGCCGACCGACGCCCTTGACGATTTTGACTTAGACATGCTCCCAGCCG
ATGCCCTTGACGACTTTGACCTTGATATGCTGCCTGCTGACGCTCTTGACGATTTTGACCTTGACATGCT
CCCCGGGTAAACGCGTTAAGTCGACAATCAACCTCTGGATTACAAAATTTGTGAAAGATTGACTGGTATT
CTTAACTATGTTGCTCCTTTTACGCTATGTGGATACGCTGCTTTAATGCCTTTGTATCATGCTATTGCTT
CCCGTATGGCTTTCATTTTCTCCTCCTTGTATAAATCCTGGTTGCTGTCTCTTTATGAGGAGTTGTGGCC
CGTTGTCAGGCAACGTGGCGTGGTGTGCACTGTGTTTGCTGACGCAACCCCCACTGGTTGGGGCATTGCC
ACCACCTGTCAGCTCCTTTCCGGGACTTTCGCTTTCCCCCTCCCTATTGCCACGGCGGAACTCATCGCCG
CCTGCCTTGCCCGCTGCTGGACAGGGGCTCGGCTGTTGGGCACTGACAATTCCGTGGTGTTGTCGGGGAA
ATCATCGTCCTTTCCTTGGCTGCTCGCCTGTGTTGCCACCTGGATTCTGCGCGGGACGTCCTTCTGCTAC
GTCCCTTCGGCCCTCAATCCAGCGGACCTTCCTTCCCGCGGCCTGCTGCCGGCTCTGCGGCCTCTTCCGC
GTCTTCGCCTTCGCCCTCAGACGAGTCGGATCTCCCTTTGGGCCGCCTCCCCGCGTCGACTTTAAGACCA
ATGACTTACAAGGCAGCTGTAGATCTTAGCCACTTTTTAAAAGAAAAGGGGGGACTGGAAGGGCTAATTC
ACTCCCAACGAAGACAAGATCTGCTTTTTGCTTGTACTGGGTCTCTCTGGTTAGACCAGATCTGAGCCTG
GGAGCTCTCTGGCTAACTAGGGAACCCACTGCTTAAGCCTCAATAAAGCTTGCCTTGAGTGCTTCAAGTA
GTGTGTGCCCGTCTGTTGTGTGACTCTGGTAACTAGAGATCCCTCAGACCCTTTTAGTCAGTGTGGAAAA
TCTCTAGCAGTACGTATAGTAGTTCATGTCATCTTATTATTCAGTATTTATAACTTGCAAAGAAATGAAT
ATCAGAGAGTGAGAGGAACTTGTTTATTGCAGCTTATAATGGTTACAAATAAAGCAATAGCATCACAAAT
TTCACAAATAAAGCATTTTTTTCACTGCATTCTAGTTGTGGTTTGTCCAAACTCATCAATGTATCTTATC
ATGTCTGGCTCTAGCTATCCCGCCCCTAACTCCGCCCATCCCGCCCCTAACTCCGCCCAGTTCCGCCCAT
TCTCCGCCCCATGGCTGACTAATTTTTTTTATTTATGCAGAGGCCGAGGCCGCCTCGGCCTCTGAGCTAT
TCCAGAAGTAGTGAGGAGGCTTTTTTGGAGGCCTAGGGACGTACCCAATTCGCCCTATAGTGAGTCGTAT
TACGCGCGCTCACTGGCCGTCGTTTTACAACGTCGTGACTGGGAAAACCCTGGCGTTACCCAACTTAATC
GCCTTGCAGCACATCCCCCTTTCGCCAGCTGGCGTAATAGCGAAGAGGCCCGCACCGATCGCCCTTCCCA
ACAGTTGCGCAGCCTGAATGGCGAATGGG
[124 nt withheld, positions 9830-9953]
C
[91 nt withheld, positions 9955-10045]
A
[49 nt withheld, positions 10047-10095]
CCTTTGACGTTGGAGTCCACGTTCTTT
[37 nt withheld, positions 10123-10159]
ACCCTATCTCGGTCTATTCTTTTGATTTATAAGGGATTTTGCCGATTTCGGCCTATTGGTTAAAAAATGA
GCTGATTTAACAAAAATTTAACGCGAATTTTAACAAAATATTAACGCTTACAATTTAGGTGGCACTTTTC
GGGGAAATGTGCGCGGAACCCCTATTTGTTTATTTTTCTAAATACATTCAAATATGTATCCGCTCATGAG
ACAATAACCCTGATAAATGCTTCAATAATATTGAAAAAGGAAGAGTATGAGTATTCAACATTTCCGTGTC
GCCCTTATTCCCTTTTTTGCGGCATTTTGCCTTCCTGTTTTTGCTCACCCAGAAACGCTGGTGAAAGTAA
AAGATGCTGAAGATCAGTTGGGTGCACGAGTGGGTTACATCGAACTGGATCTCAACAGCGGTAAGATCCT
TGAGAGTTTTCGCCCCGAAGAACGTTTTCCAATGATGAGCACTTTTAAAGTTCTGCTATGTGGCGCGGTA
TTATCCCGTATTGACGCCGGGCAAGAGCAACTCGGTCGCCGCATACACTATTCTCAGAATGACTTGGTTG
AGTACTCACCAGTCACAGAAAAGCATCTTACGGATGGCATGACAGTAAGAGAATTATGCAGTGCTGCCAT
AACCATGAGTGATAACACTGCGGCCAACTTACTTCTGACAACGATCGGAGGACCGAAGGAGCTAACCGCT
TTTTTGCACAACATGGGGGATCATGTAACTCGCCTTGATCGTTGGGAACCGGAGCTGAATGAAGCCATAC
CAAACGACGAGCGTGACACCACGATGCCTGTAGCAATGGCAACAACGTTGCGCAAACTATTAACTGGCGA
ACTACTTACTCTAGCTTCCCGGCAACAATTAATAGACTGGATGGAGGCGGATAAAGTTGCAGGACCACTT
CTGCGCTCGGCCCTTCCGGCTGGCTGGTTTATTGCTGATAAATCTGGAGCCGGTGAGCGTGGGTCTCGCG
GTATCATTGCAGCACTGGGGCCAGATGGTAAGCCCTCCCGTATCGTAGTTATCTACACGACGGGGAGTCA
GGCAACTATGGATGAACGAAATAGACAGATCGCTGAGATAGGTGCCTCACTGATTAAGCATTGGTAACTG
TCAGACCAAGTTTACTCATATATACTTTAGATTGATTTAAAACTTCATTTTTAATTTAAAAGGATCTAGG
TGAAGATCCTTTTTGATAATCTCATGACCAAAATCCCTTAACGTGAGTTTTCGTTCCACTGAGCGTCAGA
CCCCGTAGAAAAGATCAAAGGATCTTCTTGAGATCCTTTTTTTCTGCGCGTAATCTGCTGCTTGCAAACA
AAAAAACCACCGCTACCAGCGGTGGTTTGTTTGCCGGATCAAGAGCTACCAACTCTTTTTCCGAAGGTAA
CTGGCTTCAGCAGAGCGCAGATACCAAATACTGTTCTTCTAGTGTAGCCGTAGTTAGGCCACCACTTCAA
GAACTCTGTAGCACCGCCTACATACCTCGCTCTGCTAATCCTGTTACCAGTGGCTGCTGCCAGTGGCGAT
AAGTCGTGTCTTACCGGGTTGGACTCAAGACGATAGTTACCGGATAAGGCGCAGCGGTCGGGCTGAACGG
GGGGTTCGTGCACACAGCCCAGCTTGGAGCGAACGACCTACACCGAACTGAGATACCTACAGCGTGAGCT
ATGAGAAAGCGCCACGCTTCCCGAAGGGAGAAAGGCGGACAGGTATCCGGTAAGCGGCAGGGTCGGAACA
GGAGAGCGCACGAGGGAGCTTCCAGGGGGAAACGCCTGGTATCTTTATAGTCCTGTCGGGTTTCGCCACC
TCTGACTTGAGCGTCGATTTTTGTGATGCTCGTCAGGGGGGCGGAGCCTATGGAAAAACGCCAGCAACGC
GGCCTTTTTACGGTTCCTGGCCTTTTGCTGGCCTTTTGCTCACATGTTCTTTCCTGCGTTATCCCCTGAT
TCTGTGGATAACCGTATTACCGCCTTTGAGTGAGCTGATACCGCTCGCCGCAGCCGAACGACCGAGCGCA
GCGAGTCAGTGAGCGAGGAAGCGGAAGAGCGCCCAATACGCAAACCGCCTCTCCCCGCGCGTTGGCCGAT
TCATTAATGCAGCTGGCACGACAGGTTTCCCGACTGGAAAGCGGGCAGTGAGCGCAACGCAATTAATGTG
AGTTAGCTCACTCATTAGGCACCCCAGGCTTTACACTTTATGCTTCCGGCTCGTATGTTGTGTGGAATTG
TGAGCGGATAACAATTTCACACAGGAAACAGCTATGACCATGATTACGCCAAGCGCGCAATTAACCCTCA
CTAAAGGGAACAAAAGCTGGAGCTGCAAGCTTAATGTAGTCTTATGCAATACTCTTGTAGTCTTGCAACA
TGGTAACGATGAGTTAGCAACATGCCTTACAAGGAGAGAAAAAGCACCGTGCATGCCGATTGGTGGAAGT
AAGGTGGTACGATCGTGCCTTATTAGGAAGGCAACAGACGGGTCTGACATGGATTGGACGAACCACTGAA
TTGCCGCATTGCAGAGATATTGTATTTAAGTGCCTAGCTCGATACATAAACGGGTCTCTCTGGTTAGACC
AGATCTGAGCCTGGGAGCTCTCTGGCTAACTAGGGAACCCACTGCTTAAGCCTCAATAAAGCTTGCCTTG
AGTGCTTCAAGTAGTGTGTGCCCGTCTGTTGTGTGACTCTGGTAACTAGAGATCCCTCAGACCCTTTTAG
TCAGTGTGGAAAATCTCTAGCAGTGGCGCCCGAACAGGGACTTGAAAGCGAAAGGGAAACCAGAGGAGCT
CTCTCGACGCAGGACTCGGCTTGCTGAAGCGCGCACGGCAAGAGGCGAGGGGCGGCGACTGGTGAGTACG
CCAAAAATTTTGACTAGCGGAGGCTAGAAGGAGAGAGATGGGTGCGAGAGCGTCAGTATTAAGCGGGGGA
GAATTAGATCGCGATGGGAAAAAATTCGGTTAAGGCCAGGGGGAAAGAAAAAATATAAATTAAAACATAT
AGTATGGGCAAGCAGGGAGCTAGAACGATTCGCAGTTAATCCTGGCCTGTTAGAAACATCAGAAGGCTGT
AGACAAATACTGGGACAGCTACAACCATCCCTTCAGACAGGATCAGAAGAACTTAGATCATTATATAATA
CAGTAGCAACCCTCTATTGTGTGCATCAAAGGATAGAGATAAAAGACACCAAGGAAGCTTTAGACAAGAT
AGAGGAAGAGCAAAACAAAAGTAAGACCACCGCACAGCAAGCGGCCGCTGATCTTCAGACCTGGAGGAGG
AGATATGAGGGACAATTGGAGAAGTGAATTATATAAATATAAAGTAGTAAAAATTGAACCATTAGGAGTA
GCACCCACCAAGGCAAAGAGAAGAGTGGTGCAGAGAGAAAAAAGAGCAGTGGGAATAGGAGCTTTGTTCC
TTGGGTTCTTGGGAGCAGCAGGAAGCACTATGGGCGCAGCGTCAATGACGCTGACGGTACAGGCCAGACA
ATTATTGTCTGGTATAGTGCAGCAGCAGAACAATTTGCTGAGGGCTATTGAGGCGCAACAGCATCTGTTG
CAACTCACAGTCTGGGGCATCAAGCAGCTCCAGGCAAGAATCCTGGCTGTGGAAAGATACCTAAAGGATC
AACAGCTCCTGGGGATTTGGGGTTGCTCTGGAAAACTCATTTGCACCACTGCTGTGCCTTGGAATGCTAG
TTGGAGTAATAAATCTCTGGAACAGATTTGGAATCACACGACCTGGATGGAGTGGGACAGAGAAATTAAC
AATTACACAAGCTTAATACACTCCTTAATTGAAGAATCGCAAAACCAGCAAGAAAAGAATGAACAAGAAT
TATTGGAATTAGATAAATGGGCAAGTTTGTGGAATTGGTTTAACATAACAAATTGGCTGTGGTATATAAA
ATTATTCATAATGATAGTAGGAGGCTTGGTAGGTTTAAGAATAGTTTTTGCTGTACTTTCTATAGTGAAT
A
Features (pLannotate 1.2.2; 35 found; start..end, strand, type, name):
     36..62      +  CDS            Rev (fragment): human immunodeficiency virus 1 (HIV-1) Rev protein; rev; enhances nuclear export of unspliced and incompletely spliced viral mRNAs
     66..246     +  promoter       U6 promoter (fragment): RNA polymerase III promoter for human U6 snRNA
    287..404     +  misc_feature   cPPT/CTS: central polypurine tract and central termination sequence of HIV-1
    469..783     +  promoter       tight TRE promoter: Tet-responsive promoter PTight, consisting of seven tet operator sequences followed by the minimal CMV promoter
    830..855     +  CDS            3xHA (fragment): three tandem HA epitope tags
    863..1456    +  CDS            APOBEC3A: ABC3A_HUMAN - Experimental evidence at protein level: Swiss-Prot protein existence level 1. DNA deaminase (cytidine deaminase) with restriction activity against viruses, foreign DNA and mobility of retrotransposons. Exhibits antiviral activity against adeno-associated virus (AAV) and human T- cell leukemia virus type 1 (HTLV-1) and may inhibit the mobility of LTR and non-LTR retrotransposons. Selectively targets single-stranded DNA and can deaminate both methylcytosine and cytosine in foreign DNA. Can induce somatic hypermutation in the nuclear and mitochondrial DNA. May also play a role in th
   1553..1912    +  CDS            RAD51 (fragment): RAD51_HUMAN - Also known as RAD51A, RECA. Experimental evidence at protein level: Swiss-Prot protein existence level 1. Plays an important role in homologous strand exchange, a key step in DNA repair through homologous recombination (HR) (PubMed:28575658). Binds to single and double-stranded DNA and exhibits DNA-dependent ATPase activity. Catalyzes the recognition of homology and strand exchange between homologous DNA partners to form a joint molecule between a processed DNA break and the repair template. Binds to single-stranded DNA in an ATP-dependent manner to form nucleoprotein filaments w
   1997..3598    +  CDS            dCas9(N): N-terminal portion of catalytically inactive Streptococcus pyogenes dCas9 carrying the D10A mutation (Zetsche et al., 2015)
   3599..6093    +  CDS            Cas9(C) (fragment): C-terminal portion of Streptococcus pyogenes Cas9 (Zetsche et al., 2015)
   6413..6661    +  CDS            UGI: UNGI_BPPB2 - Experimental evidence at protein level: Swiss-Prot protein existence level 1. This protein binds specifically and reversibly to the host uracil-DNA glycosylase, preventing removal of uracil residues from PBS2 DNA by the host uracil-excision repair system. From Bacillus phage PBS2 (Bacteriophage PBS2).
   6911..7122    +  promoter       EF-1α core promoter: core promoter for human elongation factor EF-1α
   7138..7533    +  CDS            BSD: blasticidin S deaminase; Aspergillus terreus BSD; confers resistance to blasticidin
   7594..8291    +  CDS            rtTA3 (fragment): reverse tetracycline transactivator 3 activates expression from Tet-responsive promoters in the presence of doxycycline
   8221..8331    +  CDS            VP48: 3 tandem repeats of the minimal activation domain of herpes simplex virus VP16 (Cheng et al., 2013)
   8356..8944    +  misc_feature   WPRE: woodchuck hepatitis virus posttranscriptional regulatory element
   8995..9014    +  misc_feature   cPPT/CTS (fragment): central polypurine tract and central termination sequence of HIV-1
   9016..9249    +  LTR            3' LTR (ΔU3): self-inactivating 3' long terminal repeat (LTR) from HIV-1
   9327..9448    +  polyA_signal   SV40 poly(A) signal: SV40 polyadenylation signal
   9488..9623    +  rep_origin     SV40 ori: SV40 origin of replication
   9644..9662    -  promoter       T7 promoter: promoter for bacteriophage T7 RNA polymerase
   9670..9825    +  CDS            lacZα (fragment): LacZα fragment of β-galactosidase; lacZ fragment
   9830..10258   +  rep_origin     f1 ori (sequence partly withheld): f1 bacteriophage origin of replication; arrow indicates direction of (+) strand synthesis
  10311..10415   +  promoter       AmpR promoter: bla
  10416..11276   +  CDS            AmpR: β-lactamase; bla; confers resistance to ampicillin, carbenicillin, and related antibiotics
  11447..12035   +  rep_origin     ori: high-copy-number ColE1/pMB1/pBR322/pUC origin of replication
  12218..12310   +  CDS            lacI (fragment): lac repressor; lacI; The lac repressor binds to the lac operator to inhibit transcription in E. coli. This inhibition can be relieved by adding lactose or isopropyl-β-D-thiogalactopyranoside (IPTG).
  12323..12344   +  protein_bind   CAP binding site: CAP binding activates transcription in the presence of cAMP. E. coli catabolite activator protein
  12359..12389   +  promoter       lac promoter: promoter for the E. coli lac operon
  12393..12415   +  protein_bind   lac operator (fragment): The lac repressor binds to the lac operator to inhibit transcription in E. coli. This inhibition can be relieved by adding lactose or isopropyl-β-D-thiogalactopyranoside (IPTG). lac repressor encoded by lacI
  12458..12476   +  promoter       T3 promoter: promoter for bacteriophage T3 RNA polymerase
  12504..12730   +  promoter       RSV promoter: Rous sarcoma virus enhancer/promoter
  12731..12911   +  LTR            5' LTR (truncated): truncated 5' long terminal repeat (LTR) from HIV-1
  12958..13083   +  misc_feature   HIV-1 Ψ: packaging signal of human immunodeficiency virus type 1
  13067..13430   +  CDS            HIV-1 gag (fragment): gag protein from human immunodeficiency virus 1; gag
  13576..13809   +  misc_feature   RRE: The Rev response element (RRE) of HIV-1 allows for Rev-dependent mRNA export from the nucleus to the cytoplasm.
