[The description below was written by a language model from this plasmid's Addgene catalogue record and pLannotate feature annotations shown in this document.]
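Description:
pLenti-nSpCas9-BEACON2 is a 14.2 kb third-generation-style, self-inactivating lentiviral plasmid built on the TLCV2 doxycycline-inducible backbone for delivering a cytosine base editor into mammalian cells. The viral transfer cassette is framed by an RSV promoter-driven truncated HIV-1 5' LTR and a ΔU3 3' LTR. It carries the Ψ packaging signal with a gag fragment, the RRE for Rev-dependent export of the genomic RNA, a cPPT/CTS, and a WPRE upstream of the 3' LTR to boost transcript expression. In bacteria the plasmid replicates from a high-copy ColE1/pUC origin under ampicillin selection. An f1 ori, SV40 ori and SV40 poly(A) signal lie in the non-viral portion.

The payload is a human codon-optimized editor transcribed from a tight TRE promoter (seven tet operators plus a minimal CMV promoter). According to the record, an N-terminal FLAG-HA tag precedes BEACON2, which the annotation detects as an APOBEC3A-type cytidine deaminase. This is followed by a RAD51 fragment, which the record describes as the single-stranded DNA-binding domain, then SpCas9 carrying the D10A nickase mutation, two uracil glycosylase inhibitor copies (only one is annotated) and six NLSs (none annotated). UGI blocks uracil excision so that C-to-U deamination events are retained as C-to-T edits.

Downstream, an EF-1α core promoter drives blasticidin S deaminase and then an rtTA3-type reverse tet transactivator. The link between these two coding sequences is not annotated. Transduced cells can therefore be selected with blasticidin, and they express the editor only when doxycycline is added. Only a fragment of the U6 promoter is annotated and no guide scaffold, so guide RNAs are presumably supplied separately. The associated publication concerns genome-scale exon perturbation screens.
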