Addgene plasmid #209041: pLenti-nSpCas9-BEACON2
Purpose: Lentiviral vector expressing doxycycline-inducible human codon-optimized cytosine base editor where BEACON2 is fused to the N-terminus of SpCas9(D10A)-sDNA Rad51-2xUGI-6xNLS
Depositing lab: Thomas Gonatopoulos-Pournatzis. Depositing organization: National Cancer Institute (NCI). Publication: Genome-scale exon perturbation screens uncover exons critical for cell fitness. Xiao MS, Damodaran AP, Kumari B, Dickson E, Xing K, On TA, Parab N, King HE, Perez AR, Guiblet WM, Duncan G, Che A, Chari R, Andresson T, Vidigal JA, Weatheritt RJ, Aregger M, Gonatopoulos-Pournatzis T. Mol Cell. 2024 Jul 11;84(13):2553-2572.e19. doi: 10.1016/j.molcel.2024.05.024. Epub 2024 Jun 24. PubMed 38917794.
Backbone
  Vector backbone: TLCV2 inducible lentiviral plasmid
  Backbone manufacturer: Addgene #87360
  Vector type: Mammalian Expression, Lentiviral, CRISPR
  Selectable markers: Blasticidin
Growth in bacteria
  Bacterial resistance: Ampicillin, 100 μg/mL
  Growth temperature: 30°C
  Growth strain: NEB Stable
  Copy number: High Copy
Gene/Insert
  Gene/Insert name: BEACON2-nSpCas9
  Species: Streptococcus pyogenes
  Mutation: D10A
  Promoter: Tight TRE promoter
  Tag / fusion protein: FLAG-HA (N terminal on insert)
  Cloning method: Gibson Cloning
Terms and licenses: Academic/Nonprofit Terms; Industry Terms: Not Available to Industry
How to cite: pLenti-nSpCas9-BEACON2 was a gift from Thomas Gonatopoulos-Pournatzis (Addgene plasmid # 209041 ; http://n2t.net/addgene:209041 ; RRID:Addgene_209041)
